>Addgene plasmid #153713 | pGBW-m4133806 | addgene full sequence | sequence record 300716 | Ginkgo NGS Result
AAAGAAAGTACTACTACTCTGTATGGTTGGTAACCAACACCATTAGTGGGTTGGAAACCATATGATTGTA
AAGGAAAGTAACAATTAAAACCTTCAACACCATTACAAGGTGTGCTACCGGCCTGATAGATTTCAGTTGA
AATATCTCTCTCAAAAGGTTTGAGATTAGACTTCCTAAACAATCTATACAGGTAATTATAATTACCACCA
ACCTTAGAATCAAGATTGTTAGAATTCCAAGCTATAACGCAGCCTGTAAAATCATCTGGTAATTTATAAT
TATAATCAGCAATCTTTCCAGTTTGCCCTGGAGCGATTTGTCTGACTTCATCACCTCTAATTACAAATGA
ATCTGCATAGACATTAGTAAAGCAGAGATCATTTAATTTAGTAGGAGACACTCCATAACACTTAAAAGTG
GAAAATGATGCGGAATTATATAGGACAGAATAATCAGCAACACAGTTGCTGATTCTCTTCCTGTTCCAAG
CATAAACAGATGCAAATCTGGTGGCGTTAAAAACTTCACCAAAAGGGCACAAGTTTGTAATATTAGGAAA
TCTAACAATAGATTCTGTTGGTTGGACTCTAAAGTTAGAAGTTTGATAGATTCCTTTTTCTACAGTGAAG
GATTTCAACGTACACTTTGTTTCTGAGAGAGGGTCAAGTGCACAGTCTACAGCATCTGTAATGGTTCCAT
TTTCATTATATTTTAATAGAAAAGTCCTAGGTTGAAGATAACCCACATAATAAGCTGCAGCACCAGCTGT
CCAACCTGAAGAAGAATCACCAGGAGTCAAATAACTTCTATGTAAAGCAAGTAAAGTTTGAAACCTAGTG
ATGTTAATACCTATTGGCAAATCTACCAATGGTTCTAAAGCCGAAAAACCCTGAGGGAGATCACGCACTA
AATTAATAGGCGTGTGCTTAGAATATATTTTAAAATAACCATCAATATTCTTAAACACAAATTCCCTAAG
ATTTTTGAAATTACCCTGTTTTCCTTCAAGGTCCATAAGAAAAGGCTGAGAGACATATTCAAAAGTGCAA
TTATTCGCACTAGAATAAACTCTGAACTCACTTTCCATCCAACTTTTGTTGTTTTTGTGGTAATAAACAC
CCAAAAATGGATCATTACAAAATTGAAATTCACAGACTTTAATAACAACATTAGTAGCGTTATTAACAAT
AAGTAGGGACTGGGTCTTCGAATCTAAAGTAGTACCAAAAATCCAGCCTCTTATTATGTTAGACTTCTCA
GTGGAAGCAAAATAAACACCATCATTAAATGGTAGGACAGGGTTATCAAACCTCTTAGTACCATTGGTCC
CAGAGACATGTATAGCATGGAACCAAGTAACATTGGAAAAGAAAGGTAAGAACAAGTCCTGAGTTGAATG
TAAAACTGAGGATCTGAAAACTTTGTCAGGGTAATAAACACCACGTGTGAAAGAATTAGTGTATGCAGGG
GGTAATTGAGTTCTGGTTGTAAGATTAACACACTGACTAGAGACTAGTGGCAATAAAACAAGAAAAACAA
ACATGGTGGCGGCCGCTGGCGGGTGTGTCGAGTGGATGGTAGGATCGACAAAGATCTGATCTGACGGTTC
ACTAAACCAGCTCTGCTTATATAGACCTCCCACCGTACACGCCTACCGCCCATTTGCGTCAATGGGGCGG
AGTTGTTACGACATTTTGGAAAGTCCCGTTGATTTTGGTGCCAAAACAAACTCCCATTGACGTCAATGGG
GTGGAGACTTGGAAATCCCCGTGAGTCAAACCGCTATCCACGCCCATTGATGTACTGCCAAAACCGCATC
AGCATGGTAATAGCGATGACTAATACGTAGATGTACTGCCAAGTAGGAAAGTCCCATAAGGTCATGTACT
GGGCATAATGCCAGGCGGGCCATTTACCGTCATTGACGTCAATAGGGGGCGTACTTGGCATATGATACAC
TTGATGTACTGCCAAGTGGGCAGTTTACCGTAAATACTCCACCCATTGACGTCAATGGAAAGTCCCTATT
GGCGTTACTATGGGAACATACGTCATTATTGACGTCAATGGGCGGGGGTCGTTGGGCGGTCAGCCAGGCG
GGCCATTTACCGTAAGTTATGTAACGCGGAACTCCATATATGGGCTATGAACTAATGACCCCGTAATTGA
TTACTAGATCTGGCTACACTCGATCAGCAGTTAGATAATAAAATCGCTATCCATCGAAGATGGATGTGTG
TTGGTTTTTTGTGTGTGTAACGCAACGATTGATAGCATAACCCCTTGGGGCCTCTAAACGGGTCTTGAGG
GGTTTTTTGAATTGAGAGGTAGCTGAAGCTGCTGTTATGACCACTAGAGGGAAGAAGATACCTGTGGAGC
TAATGGTCCAAGATGTCGGGAGCCGCGATCGCTGCCAAAAAGGTAAGCTGACGATAGCTGACGAGATTCG
ATGCCCGACGAGCAAATGAGCGCCACGGCTGTTCGCGTAAGCTCGAAACGACGGAGATTCGATAGAGCCA
GAGTCGAGTTTAAACGATTCGGGATCTTAAGGATAAATTTCTGGTAAGGAGGACACGTATGGAAGTGGGC
AAGTTGGGGAAGCCGTATCCGTTGCTGAATCTGGCATATGTGGGAGTATAAGACGCGCAGCGTCGCATCA
GGCATTTTTTTCTGCGCCAATGCACCTAGAATCGGTTACCAATGCTTAATCAGTGAGGCACCTATCTCAG
CGATCTGTCTATTTCGTTCATCCATAGTTGCCTGACTCCCCGTCGTGTAGATAACTACGATACGGGAGGG
CTTACCATCTGGCCCCAGTGCTGCAATGATACCGCGAGACCCACGCTCACCGGCTCCAGATTTATCAGCA
ATAAACCAGCCAGCCGGAAGGGCCGAGCGCAGAAGTGGTCCTGCAACTTTATCCGCCTCCATCCAGTCTA
TCAACTGTTGCCGGGAAGCTAGAGTAAGTAGTTCGCCAGTTAATAGTTTACGCAAGGTTGTTGCCATTGC
TACAGGCATCGTGGTGTCACGCTCGTCGTTTGGTATGGCTTCATTCAGCTCCGGTTCCCAACGATCAAGG
CGAGTTACATGATCCCCCATGTTGTGCAAAAAAGCGGTTAGCTCCTTCGGTCCTCCAATCGTTGTCAGAA
GTAAGTTGGCCGCAGTGTTATCACTCATGGTTATGGCAGCACTGCATAATTCTCTTACTGTCATGCCATC
CGTAAGATGCTTTTCTGTGACTGGTGAATACTCAACCAAGTCATTCTGAGAATAGTGTATGCGGCGACCG
AGTTGCTCTTGCCCGGCGTCAATACGGGATAATACCGCGCCACATAGCAGAACTTTAAAAGTGCTCATCA
TTGGAAAGCGTTCTTCGGGGCGAAAACTCTCAAGGATCTTACCGCTGTTGAGATCCAGTTCGATGTAACC
CACTCGCGCACCCAACTGATCTTCAGCATCTTTTACTTTCACCAGCGTTTCTGGGTGAGCAAAAACAGGA
AGGCAAAATGCCGCAAAAAAGGGAATAAGGGCGACACGGAAATGTTGAATACTCATGCGAAAGCCTCCTG
CTGATCCTGTCTCTTGATAGATGTTTGCAAAAGCTAGGACTCGATTATACGTTGACCGATCAGACTATCA
ATATCTAGGTTTAAACAGATCGGTACGCTGCCGTGACCAGGCTTGAGTACAATATCTGACGATTGGACTT
CCTGGGTCCCAAGCTGGATTCCGACTGGCTGACTGCCAAGCAACGATATGGATCGTCGAGACTCGCACTG
AGAGGATCGTTCTCGGTACACCAGGCGCGCCCCGATTTCGATATTCCTCGGATCTCGGATAGATCGGGAT
TGAGGATGTAGGTTGAACTTCTCTCGGGTGATCCCGATCTCGGATATTCGGGATTGGAGTAATACCTGGC
GATAGGCGCTGCCAAGCAATAGCCAAGGCGCAAGGCCGGCCAAGAGACTTGCGATAGTTCGTTCGAGAGG
TAGCCTGCAAGATGGATCGGACGAAAGGTTTGAAGATTTTCCGACGAGGGCCTTGGAGAGTTCGGAAATT
TAAATGCAACTATGGATGAACGAAATAGACAGATCGCTGAGATAGGTGCCTCACTGATTAAGCATTGGTA
ACTGTCAGACCAAGTTTACTCATATATACTTTAGATTGATTTAAAACTTCATTTTTAATTTAAAAGGATC
TAGGTGAAGATCCTTTTTGATAATCTCATGACCAAAATCCCTTAACGTGAGTTTTCGTTCCACTGAGCGT
CAGACCCCGTAGAAAAGATCAAAGGATCTTCTTGAGATCCTTTTTTTCTGCGCGTAATCTGCTGCTTGCA
AACAAAAAAACCACCGCTACCAGCGGTGGTTTGTTTGCCGGATCAAGAGCTACCAACTCTTTTTCCGAAG
GTAACTGGCTTCAGCAGAGCGCAGATACCAAATACTGTTCTTCTAGTGTAGCCGTAGTTAGGCCACCACT
TCAAGAACTCTGTAGCACCGCCTACATACCTCGCTCTGCTAATCCTGTTACCAGTGGCTGCTGCCAGTGG
CGATAAGTCGTGTCTTACCGGGTTGGACTCAAGACGATAGTTACCGGATAAGGCGCAGCGGTCGGGCTGA
ACGGGGGGTTCGTGCACACAGCCCAGCTTGGAGCGAACGACCTACACCGAACTGAGATACCTACAGCGTG
AGCTATGAGAAAGCGCCACGCTTCCCGAAGGGAGAAAGGCGGACAGGTATCCGGTAAGCGGCAGGGTCGG
AACAGGAGAGCGCACGAGGGAGCTTCCAGGGGGAAACGCCTGGTATCTTTATAGTCCTGTCGGGTTTCGC
CACCTCTGACTTGAGCGTCGATTTTTGTGATGCTCGTCAGGGGGGCGGAGCCTATGGAAAAACGCCAGCA
ACGCGGCCTTTTTACGGTTCCTGGCCTTTTGCTGGCCTTTTGCTCACATGATTTAAATGAAACTCGTAAT
CGGAGAACGGGTGCAATAGCAAGGACCAGATCGAACTTGACTGACGCAATTCTGAGCGTAGTCGAAACCC
AGACAAGTCGATCTCGCCAAGTAGCTGACTTGACTGGTTAATTAAGTTTCGATAGCCCAAGGTAACCAAT
GAGATTAGGGAGGGAAGAAAGTTTGATGAACTACTTCTGACCCCTAGTGGTGTCCAGAAAAGACCATTAA
AGGAATGTCTTGATCGAAATCGAGAGATCGCCTGCAGGATAGCTGACGACCTTAAGGATAAATTTCTGGT
AAGGAGGACACGTATGGAAGTGGGCAAGTTGGGGAAGCCGTATCCGTTGCTGAATCTGGCATATGTGGGA
GTATAAGACGCGCAGCGTCGCATCAGGCATTTTTTTCTGCGCCAATGCCGGTAGATAGCAATCCGGCCCG
AGGGGCACAAAAAACCCCTCAAGACCCGTTTAGAGGCCCCAAGGGGTTATGCTACGATACCGATAGAGAT
GGGCCAATACCACATTTGTAGAGGTTTTACTTGCTTTAAAAAACCTCCCACACCTCCCCCTGAACCTGAA
ACATAAAATGAATGCAATTGTTGTTGTTAACTTGTTTATTGCAGCTTATAATGGTTACAAATAAAGCAAT
AGCATCACAAATTTCACAAATAAAGCATTTTTTTCACTGCATTCTAGTTGTGGTTTGTCCAAACTCATCA
ATGTATCTTATCATGTCTGTGAGCTGAAGGTACGCTGTATCTCAGTCAGTCAAGCTAGCTTAACTGTCCA
TGTGCTGCCTCTCGAACTTAGCTGCCGCGGTTTCTTTCGACTGAAAGTAAAGGTTTTCTGTGTAATGTAA
TTTGACTCCTTTGAGCACTGGCTCAGAGTCGTCTTCATCAAATTTGCAGCAGGATCCACAAGAACAACAG
CCCTTGAGACAACTACAGCAACTGGTCATACAGCAAAGCATAATTGTCACCATTACTATGGCAATCAAGC
CAGCTATAAAACCTAGCCAAATGTACCATGGCCATTTTATATACTGCTCATACTTTCCAAGTTCTTGGAG
ATCGATGAGAGATTCATTTAAATTCTTGGCAACCTCATTGAGGCGGTCAATTTCTTTTTGAATGTTTACA
ACTGAAGCATTAATGCCAGAGATGTCACCTAAATCAACATCTGGTGATGTATGATTCTTAAAATATTTAT
CTAACTCCTCCTTGAATGAGTCTAATTCAGGTTGCAAAGGATCATAAACTGTGTTGTTGACAATTCCTAT
TACAACATCACAGTTACCAGACACAAATGTGTTGTCTGTAGTAATGATTTGTGGTTCATAAAAATTCCTT
TGTGTTACAAACCAGTGTGTGCCATTTGAAACAAAGACACCTTCACGAGGAAAGTGTGCTTTTCCATCAT
GACAAATGGCAGGAGCAGTTGTGAAGTTCTTTTCTTGTGCAGGGACATAAGTCACATGCAAGAAGACTAC
ACCATGAGGTGCTGACTGAGGGAAGGACATAAGATGATAGCCCTTTCCACAAAAATCAACTCTTTTTGAT
TGTCCAAGTACACACTCTGACATTTTAGTAGCAGCAAGATTAGCAGAAGCTCTGATTTCTGCAGCTCTAA
TTAATTGTTGAGTCACATATGTCTGCAAACTTTGAAGTCTGCCTGTGATCAACCTATCAATTTGCACTTC
AGCCTCAACTTTGTCAAGACGTGAAAGGATATCATTTAAAACACTTGAAATTGCACCAAAATTGGAGCTA
AGTTGTTTAACAAGCGTGTTTAAAGCTTGTGCATTTTGGTTGACCACATCTTGAAGTTTTCCAAGTGCAC
TTGCTGTGGAAGAAAGTGAGTCTTGAATTTTGCCAATAGCACTATTAAATTGGTTGGCAATCAATTTTTG
GTTCTCATAGAGAACATTCTGTGTAACTCCAATACCATTAAACCTATAAGCCATTTGCATAGCAAATGGT
ATTTGTAATGCAGCACCTGCACCAAAGGTCCAACCAGAAGTGATTGTACCCGCTAACAGTGCAGAAGTGT
ATTGAGCAATCATTTCATCTGTGAGCAAAGGTGGCAAAACAGTAAGGCCGTTAAACTTTTGTGCACAAAT
GAGGTCTCTAGCAGCAATATCACCAAGGCAATCACCATATTGTTTGATGAAGCCAGCATCTGCAAGTGTC
ACTTTGTTGAAAAGTAGATCTTCAATAAATGACCTCTTGCTTGGTTTTGATGGATCTGGTAATATTTGTG
AAAAATTAAAACCACCAAAATCTTTAATTGGTGGTGTTTTGTAAATTTGTTTGACTTGTGCAAAAACTTC
TTGGGTGTTTTTGTCTTGTTCAACAGCTATTCCAGTTAAAGCACGGTTTAATTGTGTACAAAAACTGCCA
TATTGCAACAAAAGATTGCTGCATTCAGTTGAATCACCACAAATGTACATTGTACAATCTACTGATGTCT
TGGTCATAGACACTGGTAGAATTTCTGTGGTAACACTAATAGTAAAATTTGTGGGTATGGCAATAGAGTT
ATTAGAGTAAGCAACTGAATTTTCTGCACCAAGTGACATAGTGTAGGCAATGATGGATTGACTAGCTACA
CTACGTGCCCGCCGAGGAGAATTAGTCTGAGTCTGATAACTAGCGCATATACCTGCACCAATGGGTATGT
CACACTCATATGAGTTGTTGACATGTTCAGCCCCTATTAAACAGCCTGCACGTGTTTGAAAAACATTAGA
ACCTGTAGAATAAACACGCCAAGTAGGAGTAAGTTGATCTGCATGAATAGCAACAGGGACTTCTGTGCAG
TTAACATCCTGATAAAGAACAGCAACCTGGTTAGAAGTATTTGTTCCTGGTGTTATAACACTGACACCAC
CAAAAGAACATGGTGTAATGTCAAGAATCTCAAGTGTCTGTGGATCACGGACAGCATCAGTAGTGTCAGC
AATGTCTCTGCCAAATTGTTGGAAAGGCAGAAACTTTTTGTTAGACTCAGTAAGAACACCTGTGCCTGTT
AAACCATTGAAGTTGAAATTGACACATTTGTTTTTAACCAAATTAGTAGACTTTTTAGGTCCACAAACAG
TTGCTGGTGCATGTAGAAGTTCA
Features (pLannotate 1.2.2; 16 found; start..end, strand, type, name):
   1619..1670    -  promoter       CMVd2 promoter: truncated human cytomegalovirus (CMV) immediate early promoter that yields moderately reduced expression relative to the full-length promoter
   1733..1750    +  promoter       CMV promoter (fragment): human cytomegalovirus (CMV) immediate early promoter
   1823..2126    -  enhancer       CMV enhancer: human cytomegalovirus immediate early enhancer
   2207..2255    +  polyA_signal   poly(A) signal: synthetic polyadenylation signal
   2273..2319    +  terminator     T7 terminator: transcription terminator for bacteriophage T7 RNA polymerase
   2324..2395    -  misc_feature   5' β-globin insulator: insulator upstream of the human β-globin locus (Farrell et al., 2002)
   2547..2683    -  terminator     rrnG terminator: transcription terminator from the E. coli ribosomal RNA rrnG operon (Albrechtsen et al., 1991)
   2696..3556    -  CDS            AmpR: β-lactamase; bla; confers resistance to ampicillin, carbenicillin, and related antibiotics
   4066..4130    +  CDS            bla(M) (fragment): β-lactamase lacking the signal sequence; bla(M); allows cytosolic expression of β-lactamase
   4302..4890    +  rep_origin     ori: high-copy-number ColE1/pMB1/pBR322/pUC origin of replication
   5116..5187    -  misc_feature   3' β-globin insulator: insulator downstream of the human β-globin locus (Farrell et al., 2002)
   5232..5368    -  terminator     rrnG terminator: transcription terminator from the E. coli ribosomal RNA rrnG operon (Albrechtsen et al., 1991)
   5398..5444    -  terminator     T7 terminator: transcription terminator for bacteriophage T7 RNA polymerase
   5467..5536    +  CDS            large T antigen (fragment): large T antigen from SV40 (simian virus 40)
   5559..5680    +  polyA_signal   SV40 poly(A) signal: SV40 polyadenylation signal
   5799..1544    -  CDS            S (across the origin): SPIKE_SARS2 - Experimental evidence at protein level: Swiss-Prot protein existence level 1. [Spike glycoprotein]: May down-regulate host tetherin (BST2) by lysosomal degradation, thereby counteracting its antiviral activity. From Severe acute respiratory syndrome coronavirus 2 (2019-nCoV) (SARS-CoV-2).
