[The description below was written by a language model from this plasmid's Addgene catalogue record and pLannotate feature annotations shown in this document.]
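Description:
pGBW-m4133806 is a mammalian expression plasmid built on the pTwist_CMV_6 backbone that carries the wild-type spike (S) surface glycoprotein of SARS-CoV-2. It is propagated in E. coli as a high-copy plasmid through a ColE1/pUC-type origin of replication and selected with ampicillin via the β-lactamase (AmpR) gene. The catalogue lists a backbone of about 4.2 kb and an insert of about 3.8 kb, which agrees with the 8,073-nt full sequence record used for annotation.

In the feature table the spike open reading frame lies on the reverse strand and spans the numbering origin of the circular sequence. The CMV immediate-early enhancer and a core CMV promoter element sit upstream of it in the same orientation, in keeping with the recorded CMV promoter, which gives strong constitutive transcription in mammalian cells. An SV40 poly(A) signal lies just downstream of the coding region, although it is annotated on the opposite strand, and a synthetic poly(A) signal lies on the far side of the enhancer. The backbone also contains β-globin insulator elements and paired rrnG and T7 transcription terminators flanking the bacterial maintenance region, which presumably limit read-through between the bacterial and mammalian modules. Short hits to bla(M) and SV40 large T antigen are only fragments, not functional genes.

The catalogue describes a backbone-encoded C-terminal tag consisting of a TEV protease cleavage site followed by an S-tag, which would allow detection or affinity capture of the protein and subsequent tag removal. This tag is not separately annotated in the feature table. No mammalian selection marker is recorded, so the plasmid appears suited to transient expression of spike for protein production or functional studies.
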