Addgene plasmid #153713: pGBW-m4133806
Purpose: Mammalian expression plasmid for SARS-CoV-2 S (surface glycoprotein)
Depositing lab: Ginkgo Bioworks & Benjie Chen.
Backbone
  Vector backbone: pTwist_CMV_6
  Backbone size w/o insert (bp): 4180
  Vector type: Mammalian Expression
Growth in bacteria
  Bacterial resistance: Ampicillin, 100 μg/mL
  Growth temperature: 37°C
  Growth strain: DH5alpha
  Copy number: High Copy
Gene/Insert
  Gene/Insert name: SARS-CoV-2 S (surface glycoprotein) (alt names: Spike protein; S protein)
  Species: Severe acute respiratory syndrome coronavirus 2
  Insert size (bp): 3815
  Mutation: wt
  Entrez Gene: S (a.k.a. GU280_gp02, spike glycoprotein)
  Promoter: CMV
  Tag / fusion protein: Cleavable TEV;S-tag (C terminal on backbone)
  Cloning method: Unknown
Resource information
  A portion of this plasmid was derived from a plasmid made by: GinkgoBioworks
Depositor comments: NCBI reference sequence: 43740568
How to cite: pGBW-m4133806 was a gift from Ginkgo Bioworks & Benjie Chen (Addgene plasmid # 153713 ; http://n2t.net/addgene:153713 ; RRID:Addgene_153713)
